Addgene plasmid #206882: pLVNP3.0-ABE8e
Purpose: Expresses FLAG-tagged ABE8e fused to Gag through a linker sequence
Depositing lab: Jacob Giehm Mikkelsen. Depositing organization: Aarhus University. Publication: Engineered lentivirus-derived nanoparticles (LVNPs) for delivery of CRISPR/Cas ribonucleoprotein complexes supporting base editing, prime editing and in vivo gene modification. Haldrup J, Andersen S, Labial ARL, Wolff JH, Frandsen FP, Skov TW, Rovsing AB, Nielsen I, Jakobsen TS, Askou AL, Thomsen MK, Corydon TJ, Thomsen EA, Mikkelsen JG. Nucleic Acids Res. 2023 Sep 8:gkad676. doi: 10.1093/nar/gkad676. PubMed 37678882.
Backbone
  Vector backbone: pLVNP3.0
  Total vector size (bp): 10942
  Vector type: Lentiviral, CRISPR
Growth in bacteria
  Bacterial resistance: Ampicillin, 100 μg/mL
  Growth temperature: 37°C
  Growth strain: NEB Stable
  Copy number: High Copy
Gene/Insert
  Gene/Insert name: ABE8e
  Insert size (bp): 4737
  Promoter: CMV
  Tag / fusion protein: FLAG (N terminal on insert)
  Cloning method: Ligation Independent Cloning
  Sequencing primers: 5′ ccgggatccGccaccatggGT
Terms and licenses: Academic/Nonprofit Terms; Industry Terms: Not Available to Industry
How to cite: pLVNP3.0-ABE8e was a gift from Jacob Giehm Mikkelsen (Addgene plasmid # 206882 ; http://n2t.net/addgene:206882 ; RRID:Addgene_206882)
