[The description below was written by a language model from this plasmid's Addgene catalogue record and pLannotate feature annotations shown in this document.]
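Description:
pLVNP3.0-ABE8e is a mammalian expression plasmid of the lentiviral packaging type, built on the pLVNP3.0 backbone and about 10.9 kb in size. It is used to produce lentivirus-derived nanoparticles (LVNPs) that carry an adenine base editor as protein cargo. It is not a transfer vector: the feature table shows no LTRs or packaging signal. It is maintained in bacteria through a high-copy ColE1/pUC-type origin and an ampicillin resistance gene (β-lactamase under its own promoter). A small fragment of the SV40 origin is also annotated.

The expression cassette is driven by the CMV enhancer and immediate early promoter, followed by a truncated human β-globin intron that supports efficient expression, and is terminated by a β-globin polyadenylation signal. The open reading frame begins with HIV-1 Gag, followed by a short region annotated as a gag-pol fragment. According to the record, Gag is joined through a linker sequence to FLAG-tagged ABE8e; the FLAG tag and linker are not separately annotated. The ABE8e portion of roughly 4.7 kb appears in the table as an E. coli TadA-derived deaminase domain followed by Streptococcus pyogenes Cas9. The N-terminal Cas9 segment carries the D10A mutation, consistent with the nickase used in adenine base editors.

Because Gag drives particle assembly and budding, fusing the editor to it should direct the protein into nascent virus-like particles in producer cells. The associated publication describes using such particles to deliver CRISPR/Cas ribonucleoprotein complexes for base editing, prime editing and in vivo gene modification. The record does not specify the guide RNA, envelope or other components co-supplied during particle production.
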