Features (pLannotate 1.2.2; 15 found; start..end, strand, type, name):
     37..79      -  rep_origin     SV40 ori (fragment): SV40 origin of replication
    161..540     +  enhancer       CMV enhancer: human cytomegalovirus immediate early enhancer
    541..744     +  promoter       CMV promoter: human cytomegalovirus (CMV) immediate early promoter
    878..1353    +  intron         β-globin intron: internally truncated intron from human β-globin
   1419..1475    +  misc_feature   MCS: multiple cloning site
   1482..3017    +  CDS            gag: GAG_HV1B1 - Experimental evidence at protein level: Swiss-Prot protein existence level 1. [p6-gag]: Plays a role in budding of the assembled particle by interacting with the host class E VPS proteins TSG101 and PDCD6IP/AIP1. From Human immunodeficiency virus type 1 group M subtype B (isolate BH10) (HIV-1).
   2981..3274    +  CDS            gag-pol (fragment): POL_HV2RO - Experimental evidence at protein level: Swiss-Prot protein existence level 1. [Integrase]: Catalyzes viral DNA integration into the host chromosome, by performing a series of DNA cutting and joining reactions. This enzyme activity takes place after virion entry into a cell and reverse transcription of the RNA genome in dsDNA. The first step in the integration process is 3' processing. This step requires a complex comprising the viral genome, matrix protein, Vpr and integrase. This complex is called the pre-integration complex (PIC). The integrase protein removes 2 nucleotides from
   3447..3938    +  CDS            tadA: TADA_ECOLI - Also known as yfhC. Experimental evidence at protein level: Swiss-Prot protein existence level 1. Catalyzes the deamination of adenosine to inosine at the wobble position 34 of tRNA(Arg2). Essential for cell viability. From Escherichia coli (strain K12).
   4041..5642    +  CDS            dCas9(N): N-terminal portion of catalytically inactive Streptococcus pyogenes dCas9 carrying the D10A mutation (Zetsche et al., 2015)
   5643..8137    +  CDS            Cas9(C) (fragment): C-terminal portion of Streptococcus pyogenes Cas9 (Zetsche et al., 2015)
   8210..8281    +  CDS            HBB (fragment): HBB_PONPY - Experimental evidence at transcript level: Swiss-Prot protein existence level 2. Involved in oxygen transport from the lung to the various peripheral tissues. From Pongo pygmaeus (Bornean orangutan).
   8285..8679    +  polyA_signal   β-globin poly(A): human β-globin polyadenylation signal
   9189..9777    -  rep_origin     ori: high-copy-number ColE1/pMB1/pBR322/pUC origin of replication
   9948..10808   -  CDS            AmpR: β-lactamase; bla; confers resistance to ampicillin, carbenicillin, and related antibiotics
  10809..10913   -  promoter       AmpR promoter: bla
>Addgene plasmid #206882 | pLVNP3.0-ABE8e | addgene full sequence | sequence record 410956 | Addgene NGS Result
GGATCCCCTGAGGGGGCCCCCATGGGCTAGAGGATCCGGCCTCGGCCTCTGCATAAATAAAAAAAATTAG
TCAGCCATGAGCTTGGCCCATTGCATACGTTGTATCCATATCATAATATGTACATTTATATTGGCTCATG
TCCAACATTACCGCCATGTTGACATTGATTATTGACTAGTTATTAATAGTAATCAATTACGGGGTCATTA
GTTCATAGCCCATATATGGAGTTCCGCGTTACATAACTTACGGTAAATGGCCCGCCTGGCTGACCGCCCA
ACGACCCCCGCCCATTGACGTCAATAATGACGTATGTTCCCATAGTAACGCCAATAGGGACTTTCCATTG
ACGTCAATGGGTGGAGTATTTACGGTAAACTGCCCACTTGGCAGTACATCAAGTGTATCATATGCCAAGT
ACGCCCCCTATTGACGTCAATGACGGTAAATGGCCCGCCTGGCATTATGCCCAGTACATGACCTTATGGG
ACTTTCCTACTTGGCAGTACATCTACGTATTAGTCATCGCTATTACCATGGTGATGCGGTTTTGGCAGTA
CATCAATGGGCGTGGATAGCGGTTTGACTCACGGGGATTTCCAAGTCTCCACCCCATTGACGTCAATGGG
AGTTTGTTTTGGCACCAAAATCAACGGGACTTTCCAAAATGTCGTAACAACTCCGCCCCATTGACGCAAA
TGGGCGGTAGGCGTGTACGGTGGGAGGTCTATATAAGCAGAGCTCGTTTAGTGAACCGTCAGATCGCCTG
GAGACGCCATCCACGCTGTTTTGACCTCCATAGAAGACACCGGGACCGATCCAGCCTCCCCTCGAAGCTT
ACATGTGGTACCGAGCTCGGATCCTGAGAACTTCAGGGTGAGTCTATGGGACCCTTGATGTTTTCTTTCC
CCTTCTTTTCTATGGTTAAGTTCATGTCATAGGAAGGGGAGAAGTAACAGGGTACACATATTGACCAAAT
CAGGGTAATTTTGCATTTGTAATTTTAAAAAATGCTTTCTTCTTTTAATATACTTTTTTGTTTATCTTAT
TTCTAATACTTTCCCTAATCTCTTTCTTTCAGGGCAATAATGATACAATGTATCATGCCTCTTTGCACCA
TTCTAAAGAATAACAGTGATAATTTCTGGGTTAAGGCAATAGCAATATTTCTGCATATAAATATTTCTGC
ATATAAATTGTAACTGATGTAAGAGGTTTCATATTGCTAATAGCAGCTACAATCCAGCTACCATTCTGCT
TTTATTTTATGGTTGGGATAAGGCTGGATTATTCTGAGTCCAAGCTAGGCCCTTTTGCTAATCATGTTCA
TACCTCTTATCTTCCTCCCACAGCTCCTGGGCAACGTGCTGGTCTGTGTGCTGGCCCATCACTTTGGCAA
AGCACGTGAGATCTGCTCAGATCTCGAGCTCAAGCTTCGAATTCTGCAGTCGACGGTACCGCGGGCCCGG
GATCCGCCACCATGGGTGCCAGGGCCAGCGTGCTGAGCGGCGGCGAGCTGGACAGGTGGGAGAAGATCAG
GCTGAGGCCCGGCGGCAAGAAGAAGTATAAGCTGAAGCACATCGTGTGGGCCAGCAGGGAGCTGGAGAGG
TTCGCCGTGAACCCCGGCCTGCTGGAGACCAGCGAGGGCTGCAGGCAGATCCTGGGCCAGCTGCAGCCCA
GCCTGCAGACCGGCAGCGAGGAGCTGAGGAGCCTGTACAACACCGTGGCCACCCTGTACTGCGTGCACCA
GAGGATCGAGATCAAGGACACCAAGGAGGCCCTGGACAAGATCGAGGAGGAGCAGAACAAGTCCAAGAAG
AAGGCCCAGCAGGCCGCCGCCGACACCGGCCACAGCAGCCAGGTGAGCCAGAACTACCCCATCGTGCAGA
ACATCCAGGGCCAGATGGTGCACCAGGCCATCAGCCCCAGGACCCTGAACGCCTGGGTGAAGGTGGTGGA
GGAGAAGGCCTTCAGCCCCGAGGTGATCCCCATGTTCAGCGCCCTGAGCGAGGGAGCCACCCCCCAGGAC
CTGAACACCATGCTGAACACCGTGGGCGGCCACCAGGCCGCCATGCAGATGCTGAAGGAGACCATCAACG
AGGAGGCCGCCGAGTGGGACAGGGTGCACCCCGTGCACGCCGGCCCCATCGCCCCCGGCCAGATGAGGGA
GCCCCGCGGCAGCGACATCGCCGGCACCACCAGCACCCTGCAGGAGCAGATCGGCTGGATGACCAACAAC
CCCCCCATCCCCGTGGGCGAAATCTACAAGAGGTGGATCATCCTGGGCCTGAACAAGATCGTGAGGATGT
ACAGCCCCACCAGCATCCTGGATATCAGGCAGGGCCCCAAAGAGCCCTTCAGGGACTACGTGGACAGGTT
CTACAAGACCCTGCGCGCCGAGCAGGCCAGCCAGGAGGTGAAGAACTGGATGACCGAGACCCTGCTGGTG
CAGAACGCCAACCCCGACTGCAAGACCATCCTGAAGGCCCTGGGACCCGCCGCCACCCTGGAGGAGATGA
TGACCGCCTGCCAGGGCGTGGGCGGCCCCGGCCACAAGGCCAGGGTGCTGGCCGAGGCCATGAGCCAGGT
GACCAACACCGCCACCATCATGATGCAGAGGGGCAACTTCAGGAACCAGAGGAAGATGGTGAAGTGCTTC
AACTGCGGCAAGGAGGGCCACACCGCCAGGAACTGCCGCTCCCCCAGGAAGAAGGGCTGCTGGAAGTGCG
GCAAGGAGGGCCACCAGATGAAGGACTGCACCGAGAGGCAGGCTAATTTTTTAGGGAAGATCTGGCCTTC
CTACAAGGGAAGGCCAGGGAATTTTCTTCAGAGCAGACCAGAGCCAACAGCCCCACCATTTCTTCAGAGC
AGACCAGAGCCAACAGCCCCACCAGAAGAGAGCTTCAGGTCTGGGGTAGAGACAACAACTCCCCCTCAGA
AGCAGGAGCCGATAGACAAGGAACTGTATCCTTTAACTTCCCTCAGATCACTCTTTGGCAACGACCCCTC
GTCACAATTAAGATCGGTGGCCAGCTCAAGGAGGCCCTGCTGGACACCGGCGCCGACGACACCGTGCTGG
AGGAGATGTCCCTGCCCGGCAGGTGGAAGCCCAAGATCATCGGCGGCATCGGCGGCTTCATCAAGGTCAG
GCAGTACGACCAGATCCTCATCGAGATCTGCGGCCACAAGGCCATCGGCACCGTGCTGGTGGGACCTACA
CCTGTCAACATCATCGGCAGGAACCTGCTCACCCAGATCGGCTGCACCCTCAACTTCTAACTTTAGCCAG
AACTATCCGATTGTGCAGACCGGAGACTATAAGGACCACGACGGAGACTACAAGGATCATGATATTGATT
ACAAAGACGATGACGATAAGGGCGGCTCCCCTGCTGCTAAACGTGTTAAGCTTGATGGGGGTAGCCCAAA
GAAGAAGCGGAAAGTCTCTGAGGTGGAGTTTTCCCACGAGTACTGGATGAGACATGCCCTGACCCTGGCC
AAGAGGGCACGGGATGAGAGGGAGGTGCCTGTGGGAGCCGTGCTGGTGCTGAACAATAGAGTGATCGGCG
AGGGCTGGAACAGAGCCATCGGCCTGCACGACCCAACAGCCCATGCCGAAATTATGGCCCTGAGACAGGG
CGGCCTGGTCATGCAGAACTACAGACTGATTGACGCCACCCTGTACGTGACATTCGAGCCTTGCGTGATG
TGCGCCGGCGCCATGATCCACTCTAGGATCGGCCGCGTGGTGTTTGGCGTGAGGAACTCAAAAAGAGGCG
CCGCAGGCTCCCTGATGAACGTGCTGAACTACCCCGGCATGAATCACCGCGTCGAAATTACCGAGGGAAT
CCTGGCAGATGAATGTGCCGCCCTGCTGTGCGATTTCTATCGGATGCCTAGACAGGTGTTCAATGCTCAG
AAGAAGGCCCAGAGCTCCATCAACTCCGGAGGATCTAGCGGAGGCTCCTCTGGCTCTGAGACACCTGGCA
CAAGCGAGAGCGCAACACCTGAAAGCAGCGGGGGCAGCAGCGGGGGGTCAGACAAGAAGTACAGCATCGG
CCTGGCCATCGGCACCAACTCTGTGGGCTGGGCCGTGATCACCGACGAGTACAAGGTGCCCAGCAAGAAA
TTCAAGGTGCTGGGCAACACCGACCGGCACAGCATCAAGAAGAACCTGATCGGAGCCCTGCTGTTCGACA
GCGGCGAAACAGCCGAGGCCACCCGGCTGAAGAGAACCGCCAGAAGAAGATACACCAGACGGAAGAACCG
GATCTGCTATCTGCAAGAGATCTTCAGCAACGAGATGGCCAAGGTGGACGACAGCTTCTTCCACAGACTG
GAAGAGTCCTTCCTGGTGGAAGAGGATAAGAAGCACGAGCGGCACCCCATCTTCGGCAACATCGTGGACG
AGGTGGCCTACCACGAGAAGTACCCCACCATCTACCACCTGAGAAAGAAACTGGTGGACAGCACCGACAA
GGCCGACCTGCGGCTGATCTATCTGGCCCTGGCCCACATGATCAAGTTCCGGGGCCACTTCCTGATCGAG
GGCGACCTGAACCCCGACAACAGCGACGTGGACAAGCTGTTCATCCAGCTGGTGCAGACCTACAACCAGC
TGTTCGAGGAAAACCCCATCAACGCCAGCGGCGTGGACGCCAAGGCCATCCTGTCTGCCAGACTGAGCAA
GAGCAGACGGCTGGAAAATCTGATCGCCCAGCTGCCCGGCGAGAAGAAGAATGGCCTGTTCGGAAACCTG
ATTGCCCTGAGCCTGGGCCTGACCCCCAACTTCAAGAGCAACTTCGACCTGGCCGAGGATGCCAAACTGC
AGCTGAGCAAGGACACCTACGACGACGACCTGGACAACCTGCTGGCCCAGATCGGCGACCAGTACGCCGA
CCTGTTTCTGGCCGCCAAGAACCTGTCCGACGCCATCCTGCTGAGCGACATCCTGAGAGTGAACACCGAG
ATCACCAAGGCCCCCCTGAGCGCCTCTATGATCAAGAGATACGACGAGCACCACCAGGACCTGACCCTGC
TGAAAGCTCTCGTGCGGCAGCAGCTGCCTGAGAAGTACAAAGAGATTTTCTTCGACCAGAGCAAGAACGG
CTACGCCGGCTACATTGACGGCGGAGCCAGCCAGGAAGAGTTCTACAAGTTCATCAAGCCCATCCTGGAA
AAGATGGACGGCACCGAGGAACTGCTCGTGAAGCTGAACAGAGAGGACCTGCTGCGGAAGCAGCGGACCT
TCGACAACGGCAGCATCCCCCACCAGATCCACCTGGGAGAGCTGCACGCCATTCTGCGGCGGCAGGAAGA
TTTTTACCCATTCCTGAAGGACAACCGGGAAAAGATCGAGAAGATCCTGACCTTCCGCATCCCCTACTAC
GTGGGCCCTCTGGCCAGGGGAAACAGCAGATTCGCCTGGATGACCAGAAAGAGCGAGGAAACCATCACCC
CCTGGAACTTCGAGGAAGTGGTGGACAAGGGCGCTTCCGCCCAGAGCTTCATCGAGCGGATGACCAACTT
CGATAAGAACCTGCCCAACGAGAAGGTGCTGCCCAAGCACAGCCTGCTGTACGAGTACTTCACCGTGTAT
AACGAGCTGACCAAAGTGAAATACGTGACCGAGGGAATGAGAAAGCCCGCCTTCCTGAGCGGCGAGCAGA
AAAAGGCCATCGTGGACCTGCTGTTCAAGACCAACCGGAAAGTGACCGTGAAGCAGCTGAAAGAGGACTA
CTTCAAGAAAATCGAGTGCTTCGACTCCGTGGAAATCTCCGGCGTGGAAGATCGGTTCAACGCCTCCCTG
GGCACATACCACGATCTGCTGAAAATTATCAAGGACAAGGACTTCCTGGACAATGAGGAAAACGAGGACA
TTCTGGAAGATATCGTGCTGACCCTGACACTGTTTGAGGACAGAGAGATGATCGAGGAACGGCTGAAAAC
CTATGCCCACCTGTTCGACGACAAAGTGATGAAGCAGCTGAAGCGGCGGAGATACACCGGCTGGGGCAGG
CTGAGCCGGAAGCTGATCAACGGCATCCGGGACAAGCAGTCCGGCAAGACAATCCTGGATTTCCTGAAGT
CCGACGGCTTCGCCAACAGAAACTTCATGCAGCTGATCCACGACGACAGCCTGACCTTTAAAGAGGACAT
CCAGAAAGCCCAGGTGTCCGGCCAGGGCGATAGCCTGCACGAGCACATTGCCAATCTGGCCGGCAGCCCC
GCCATTAAGAAGGGCATCCTGCAGACAGTGAAGGTGGTGGACGAGCTCGTGAAAGTGATGGGCCGGCACA
AGCCCGAGAACATCGTGATCGAAATGGCCAGAGAGAACCAGACCACCCAGAAGGGACAGAAGAACAGCCG
CGAGAGAATGAAGCGGATCGAAGAGGGCATCAAAGAGCTGGGCAGCCAGATCCTGAAAGAACACCCCGTG
GAAAACACCCAGCTGCAGAACGAGAAGCTGTACCTGTACTACCTGCAGAATGGGCGGGATATGTACGTGG
ACCAGGAACTGGACATCAACCGGCTGTCCGACTACGATGTGGACCATATCGTGCCTCAGAGCTTTCTGAA
GGACGACTCCATCGACAACAAGGTGCTGACCAGAAGCGACAAGAACCGGGGCAAGAGCGACAACGTGCCC
TCCGAAGAGGTCGTGAAGAAGATGAAGAACTACTGGCGGCAGCTGCTGAACGCCAAGCTGATTACCCAGA
GAAAGTTCGACAATCTGACCAAGGCCGAGAGAGGCGGCCTGAGCGAACTGGATAAGGCCGGCTTCATCAA
GAGACAGCTGGTGGAAACCCGGCAGATCACAAAGCACGTGGCACAGATCCTGGACTCCCGGATGAACACT
AAGTACGACGAGAATGACAAGCTGATCCGGGAAGTGAAAGTGATCACCCTGAAGTCCAAGCTGGTGTCCG
ATTTCCGGAAGGATTTCCAGTTTTACAAAGTGCGCGAGATCAACAACTACCACCACGCCCACGACGCCTA
CCTGAACGCCGTCGTGGGAACCGCCCTGATCAAAAAGTACCCTAAGCTGGAAAGCGAGTTCGTGTACGGC
GACTACAAGGTGTACGACGTGCGGAAGATGATCGCCAAGAGCGAGCAGGAAATCGGCAAGGCTACCGCCA
AGTACTTCTTCTACAGCAACATCATGAACTTTTTCAAGACCGAGATTACCCTGGCCAACGGCGAGATCCG
GAAGCGGCCTCTGATCGAGACAAACGGCGAAACCGGGGAGATCGTGTGGGATAAGGGCCGGGATTTTGCC
ACCGTGCGGAAAGTGCTGAGCATGCCCCAAGTGAATATCGTGAAAAAGACCGAGGTGCAGACAGGCGGCT
TCAGCAAAGAGTCTATCCTGCCCAAGAGGAACAGCGATAAGCTGATCGCCAGAAAGAAGGACTGGGACCC
TAAGAAGTACGGCGGCTTCGACAGCCCCACCGTGGCCTATTCTGTGCTGGTGGTGGCCAAAGTGGAAAAG
GGCAAGTCCAAGAAACTGAAGAGTGTGAAAGAGCTGCTGGGGATCACCATCATGGAAAGAAGCAGCTTCG
AGAAGAATCCCATCGACTTTCTGGAAGCCAAGGGCTACAAAGAAGTGAAAAAGGACCTGATCATCAAGCT
GCCTAAGTACTCCCTGTTCGAGCTGGAAAACGGCCGGAAGAGAATGCTGGCCTCTGCCGGCGAACTGCAG
AAGGGAAACGAACTGGCCCTGCCCTCCAAATATGTGAACTTCCTGTACCTGGCCAGCCACTATGAGAAGC
TGAAGGGCTCCCCCGAGGATAATGAGCAGAAACAGCTGTTTGTGGAACAGCACAAGCACTACCTGGACGA
GATCATCGAGCAGATCAGCGAGTTCTCCAAGAGAGTGATCCTGGCCGACGCTAATCTGGACAAAGTGCTG
TCCGCCTACAACAAGCACCGGGATAAGCCCATCAGAGAGCAGGCCGAGAATATCATCCACCTGTTTACCC
TGACCAATCTGGGAGCCCCTGCCGCCTTCAAGTACTTTGACACCACCATCGACCGGAAGAGGTACACCAG
CACCAAAGAGGTGCTGGACGCCACCCTGATCCACCAGAGCATCACCGGCCTGTACGAGACACGGATCGAC
CTGTCTCAGCTGGGAGGTGACTCTGGCGGCTCAAAAAGAACCGCCGACGGCAGCGAATTCGAGCCCAAGA
AGAAGAGGAAAGTCTAAACACCCCACCAGTGCAGGCTGCCTATCAGAAAGTGGTGGCTGGTGTGGCTAAT
GCCCTGGCCCACAAGTATCACTAAGCTCGCTTTCTTGCTGTCCAATTTCTATTAAAGGTTCCTTTGTTCC
CTAAGTCCAACTACTAAACTGGGGGATATTATGAAGGGCCTTGAGCATCTGGATTCTGCCTAATAAAAAA
CATTTATTTTCATTGCAATGATGTATTTAAATTATTTCTGAATATTTTACTAAAAAGGGAATGTGGGAGG
TCAGTGCATTTAAAACATAAAGAAATGAAGAGCTAGTTCAAACCTTGGGAAAATACACTATATCTTAAAC
TCCATGAAAGAAGGTGAGGCTGCAAACAGCTAATGCACATTGGCAACAGCCCCTGATGCCTATGCCTTAT
TCATCCCTCAGAAAAGGATTCAAGTAGAGGCTTGATTTGGAGGTTAAAGTTTTGCTATGCTGTATTTTAC
ATTACTTATTGTTTTAGCTGTCCTCATGAATGTCTTTTCACTACCCATTTGCTTATCCTGCATCTCTCAG
CCTTGACTCCACTCAGTTCTCTTGCTTAGAGATACCACCTTTCCCCTGAAGTGTTCCTTCCATGTTTTAC
GGCGAGATGGTTTCTCCTCGCCTGGCCACTCAGCCTTAGTTGTCTCTGTTGTCTTATAGAGGTCTACTTG
AAGAAGGAAAAACAGGGGGCATGGTTTGACTGTCCTGTGAGCCCTTCTTCCCTGCCTCCCCCACTCACAG
TGACCCGGAATCCCTCGACATGGCAGTCTAGCACTAGTGCGGCCGCAGATCTGCTTCCTCGCTCACTGAC
TCGCTGCGCTCGGTCGTTCGGCTGCGGCGAGCGGTATCAGCTCACTCAAAGGCGGTAATACGGTTATCCA
CAGAATCAGGGGATAACGCAGGAAAGAACATGTGAGCAAAAGGCCAGCAAAAGGCCAGGAACCGTAAAAA
GGCCGCGTTGCTGGCGTTTTTCCATAGGCTCCGCCCCCCTGACGAGCATCACAAAAATCGACGCTCAAGT
CAGAGGTGGCGAAACCCGACAGGACTATAAAGATACCAGGCGTTTCCCCCTGGAAGCTCCCTCGTGCGCT
CTCCTGTTCCGACCCTGCCGCTTACCGGATACCTGTCCGCCTTTCTCCCTTCGGGAAGCGTGGCGCTTTC
TCATAGCTCACGCTGTAGGTATCTCAGTTCGGTGTAGGTCGTTCGCTCCAAGCTGGGCTGTGTGCACGAA
CCCCCCGTTCAGCCCGACCGCTGCGCCTTATCCGGTAACTATCGTCTTGAGTCCAACCCGGTAAGACACG
ACTTATCGCCACTGGCAGCAGCCACTGGTAACAGGATTAGCAGAGCGAGGTATGTAGGCGGTGCTACAGA
GTTCTTGAAGTGGTGGCCTAACTACGGCTACACTAGAAGAACAGTATTTGGTATCTGCGCTCTGCTGAAG
CCAGTTACCTTCGGAAAAAGAGTTGGTAGCTCTTGATCCGGCAAACAAACCACCGCTGGTAGCGGTGGTT
TTTTTGTTTGCAAGCAGCAGATTACGCGCAGAAAAAAAGGATCTCAAGAAGATCCTTTGATCTTTTCTAC
GGGGTCTGACGCTCAGTGGAACGAAAACTCACGTTAAGGGATTTTGGTCATGAGATTATCAAAAAGGATC
TTCACCTAGATCCTTTTAAATTAAAAATGAAGTTTTAAATCAATCTAAAGTATATATGAGTAAACTTGGT
CTGACAGTTACCAATGCTTAATCAGTGAGGCACCTATCTCAGCGATCTGTCTATTTCGTTCATCCATAGT
TGCCTGACTCCCCGTCGTGTAGATAACTACGATACGGGAGGGCTTACCATCTGGCCCCAGTGCTGCAATG
ATACCGCGAGACCCACGCTCACCGGCTCCAGATTTATCAGCAATAAACCAGCCAGCCGGAAGGGCCGAGC
GCAGAAGTGGTCCTGCAACTTTATCCGCCTCCATCCAGTCTATTAATTGTTGCCGGGAAGCTAGAGTAAG
TAGTTCGCCAGTTAATAGTTTGCGCAACGTTGTTGCCATTGCTACAGGCATCGTGGTGTCACGCTCGTCG
TTTGGTATGGCTTCATTCAGCTCCGGTTCCCAACGATCAAGGCGAGTTACATGATCCCCCATGTTGTGCA
AAAAAGCGGTTAGCTCCTTCGGTCCTCCGATCGTTGTCAGAAGTAAGTTGGCCGCAGTGTTATCACTCAT
GGTTATGGCAGCACTGCATAATTCTCTTACTGTCATGCCATCCGTAAGATGCTTTTCTGTGACTGGTGAG
TACTCAACCAAGTCATTCTGAGAATAGTGTATGCGGCGACCGAGTTGCTCTTGCCCGGCGTCAATACGGG
ATAATACCGCGCCACATAGCAGAACTTTAAAAGTGCTCATCATTGGAAAACGTTCTTCGGGGCGAAAACT
CTCAAGGATCTTACCGCTGTTGAGATCCAGTTCGATGTAACCCACTCGTGCACCCAACTGATCTTCAGCA
TCTTTTACTTTCACCAGCGTTTCTGGGTGAGCAAAAACAGGAAGGCAAAATGCCGCAAAAAAGGGAATAA
GGGCGACACGGAAATGTTGAATACTCATACTCTTCCTTTTTCAATATTATTGAAGCATTTATCAGGGTTA
TTGTCTCATGAGCGGATACATATTTGAATGTATTTAGAAAAATAAACAAATAGGGGTTCCGCGCACATTT
CCCCGAAAAGTGCCACCTGACGT
